Addgene plasmid #106768: gh109
Purpose: expression of gRNA targeting B3GALT6
Depositing lab: Eric-Paul Bennett. Depositing organization: University of Copenhagen. Publication: A validated gRNA library for CRISPR/Cas9 targeting of the human glycosyltransferase genome. Narimatsu Y, Joshi HJ, Zhang Y, Gomes C, Chen YH, Lorenzetti F, Furukawa S, Schjoldager K, Hansen L, Clausen H, Bennett EP, Wandall HH. Glycobiology. 2018 Jan 5. pii: 4791732. doi: 10.1093/glycob/cwx101. PubMed 29315387.
Backbone
  Vector backbone: EPB104
  Backbone manufacturer: Eric-Paul Bennett (Addgene plasmid # 68369)
  Backbone size w/o insert (bp): 2376
  Vector type: Mammalian Expression
Growth in bacteria
  Bacterial resistance: Ampicillin, 100 μg/mL
  Growth temperature: 37°C
  Growth strain: DH5alpha
  Copy number: High Copy
Gene/Insert
  Gene/Insert name: B3GALT6
  gRNA/shRNA sequence: CTTCGAGTTCGTGCTCAAGG
  Species: H. sapiens (human)
  Entrez Gene: B3GALT6 (a.k.a. EDSP2, EDSSPD2, SEMDJL1, beta3GalT6)
  Cloning method: Restriction Enzyme; 5′ cloning site unknown (unknown if destroyed); 3′ cloning site unknown (unknown if destroyed)
  Sequencing primers: 5′ T7NP
Terms and licenses: Academic/Nonprofit Terms; Industry Terms: Not Available to Industry
How to cite: gh109 was a gift from Eric-Paul Bennett (Addgene plasmid # 106768 ; http://n2t.net/addgene:106768 ; RRID:Addgene_106768)
