[The description below was written by a language model from this plasmid's Addgene catalogue record and pLannotate feature annotations shown in this document.]
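Description:
gh109 is a small mammalian-expression guide RNA plasmid built on the EPB104 backbone and designed to express a single CRISPR guide RNA targeting the human glycosyltransferase gene B3GALT6. The sequenced record is about 2.7 kb. In bacteria it replicates from a high-copy ColE1/pUC-type origin and is selected with ampicillin through a β-lactamase (AmpR) gene driven by its own bla promoter. No mammalian selection marker, reporter or Cas9 coding sequence is annotated, so the nuclease would have to be provided from a separate source.

The functional cassette consists of the human U6 promoter, an RNA polymerase III promoter suited to producing short, uncapped transcripts. It is followed after a short gap by the Streptococcus pyogenes Cas9 gRNA scaffold. That unannotated interval between promoter and scaffold is where the 20-nucleotide B3GALT6 protospacer is expected to sit, although the feature table does not label it. The insert was cloned by restriction enzymes, and the sites used are not recorded. Transcription yields a single guide RNA that directs SpCas9 to the B3GALT6 locus. The remaining annotations are short fragments of lacI, an RSF origin, an M13 origin and lacZα, which appear to be nonfunctional remnants of the parental cloning vector. A T7 promoter lying just upstream of the U6 cassette on the circular map most likely corresponds to the recorded sequencing primer site.

The plasmid belongs to a validated gRNA library covering human glycosyltransferase genes. It is intended for transfection into human cells alongside Cas9 to disrupt B3GALT6 in glycosylation studies.
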