Features (pLannotate 1.2.2; 10 found; start..end, strand, type, name):
      1..241     +  promoter       U6 promoter: RNA polymerase III promoter for human U6 snRNA
    271..346     +  misc_RNA       gRNA scaffold: guide RNA scaffold for the Streptococcus pyogenes CRISPR/Cas9 system
    393..440     -  CDS            lacI (fragment): lac repressor; lacI; The lac repressor binds to the lac operator to inhibit transcription in E. coli. This inhibition can be relieved by adding lactose or isopropyl-β-D-thiogalactopyranoside (IPTG).
    477..517     -  rep_origin     RSF ori (fragment): Plasmids containing the RSF 1030 origin of replication can be propagated in E. coli cells that contain additional plasmids with compatible origins.
    595..1183    -  rep_origin     ori: high-copy-number ColE1/pMB1/pBR322/pUC origin of replication
   1354..2214    -  CDS            AmpR: β-lactamase; bla; confers resistance to ampicillin, carbenicillin, and related antibiotics
   2215..2319    -  promoter       AmpR promoter: bla
   2345..2476    -  rep_origin     M13 ori (fragment): M13 bacteriophage origin of replication; arrow indicates direction of (+) strand synthesis
   2497..2653    -  CDS            lacZα (fragment): LacZα fragment of β-galactosidase; lacZ fragment
   2662..2680    +  promoter       T7 promoter: promoter for bacteriophage T7 RNA polymerase
>Addgene plasmid #106768 | gh109 | addgene full sequence | sequence record 243069 | Addgene NGS Result
GAGGGCCTATTTCCCATGATTCCTTCATATTTGCATATACGATACAAGGCTGTTAGAGAGATAATTGGAA
TTAATTTGACTGTAAACACAAAGATATTAGTACAAAATACGTGACGTAGAAAGTAATAATTTCTTGGGTA
GTTTGCAGTTTTAAAATTATGTTTTAAAATGGACTATCATATGCTTACCGTAACTTGAAAGTATTTCGAT
TTCTTGGCTTTATATATCTTGTGGAAAGGACGAAACACCGCTTCGAGTTCGTGCTCAAGGGTTTTAGAGC
TAGAAATAGCAAGTTAAAATAAGGCTAGTCCGTTATCAACTTGAAAAAGTGGCACCGAGTCGGTGCTTTT
TTTGGTACCTGGAGCACAAGACTGGCCTCATGGGCCTTCCGCTCACTGCCCGCTTTCCAGTCGGGAAACC
TGTCGTGCCAGCTGCATTAACATGGTCATAGCTGTTTCCTTGCGTATTGGGCGCTCTCCGCTTCCTCGCT
CACTGACTCGCTGCGCTCGGTCGTTCGGGTAAAGCCTGGGGTGCCTAATGAGCAAAAGGCCAGCAAAAGG
CCAGGAACCGTAAAAAGGCCGCGTTGCTGGCGTTTTTCCATAGGCTCCGCCCCCCTGACGAGCATCACAA
AAATCGACGCTCAAGTCAGAGGTGGCGAAACCCGACAGGACTATAAAGATACCAGGCGTTTCCCCCTGGA
AGCTCCCTCGTGCGCTCTCCTGTTCCGACCCTGCCGCTTACCGGATACCTGTCCGCCTTTCTCCCTTCGG
GAAGCGTGGCGCTTTCTCATAGCTCACGCTGTAGGTATCTCAGTTCGGTGTAGGTCGTTCGCTCCAAGCT
GGGCTGTGTGCACGAACCCCCCGTTCAGCCCGACCGCTGCGCCTTATCCGGTAACTATCGTCTTGAGTCC
AACCCGGTAAGACACGACTTATCGCCACTGGCAGCAGCCACTGGTAACAGGATTAGCAGAGCGAGGTATG
TAGGCGGTGCTACAGAGTTCTTGAAGTGGTGGCCTAACTACGGCTACACTAGAAGAACAGTATTTGGTAT
CTGCGCTCTGCTGAAGCCAGTTACCTTCGGAAAAAGAGTTGGTAGCTCTTGATCCGGCAAACAAACCACC
GCTGGTAGCGGTGGTTTTTTTGTTTGCAAGCAGCAGATTACGCGCAGAAAAAAAGGATCTCAAGAAGATC
CTTTGATCTTTTCTACGGGGTCTGACGCTCAGTGGAACGAAAACTCACGTTAAGGGATTTTGGTCATGAG
ATTATCAAAAAGGATCTTCACCTAGATCCTTTTAAATTAAAAATGAAGTTTTAAATCAATCTAAAGTATA
TATGAGTAAACTTGGTCTGACAGTTACCAATGCTTAATCAGTGAGGCACCTATCTCAGCGATCTGTCTAT
TTCGTTCATCCATAGTTGCCTGACTCCCCGTCGTGTAGATAACTACGATACGGGAGGGCTTACCATCTGG
CCCCAGTGCTGCAATGATACCGCGAGAACCACGCTCACCGGCTCCAGATTTATCAGCAATAAACCAGCCA
GCCGGAAGGGCCGAGCGCAGAAGTGGTCCTGCAACTTTATCCGCCTCCATCCAGTCTATTAATTGTTGCC
GGGAAGCTAGAGTAAGTAGTTCGCCAGTTAATAGTTTGCGCAACGTTGTTGCCATTGCTACAGGCATCGT
GGTGTCACGCTCGTCGTTTGGTATGGCTTCATTCAGCTCCGGTTCCCAACGATCAAGGCGAGTTACATGA
TCCCCCATGTTGTGCAAAAAAGCGGTTAGCTCCTTCGGTCCTCCGATCGTTGTCAGAAGTAAGTTGGCCG
CAGTGTTATCACTCATGGTTATGGCAGCACTGCATAATTCTCTTACTGTCATGCCATCCGTAAGATGCTT
TTCTGTGACTGGTGAGTACTCAACCAAGTCATTCTGAGAATAGTGTATGCGGCGACCGAGTTGCTCTTGC
CCGGCGTCAATACGGGATAATACCGCGCCACATAGCAGAACTTTAAAAGTGCTCATCATTGGAAAACGTT
CTTCGGGGCGAAAACTCTCAAGGATCTTACCGCTGTTGAGATCCAGTTCGATGTAACCCACTCGTGCACC
CAACTGATCTTCAGCATCTTTTACTTTCACCAGCGTTTCTGGGTGAGCAAAAACAGGAAGGCAAAATGCC
GCAAAAAAGGGAATAAGGGCGACACGGAAATGTTGAATACTCATACTCTTCCTTTTTCAATATTATTGAA
GCATTTATCAGGGTTATTGTCTCATGAGCGGATACATATTTGAATGTATTTAGAAAAATAAACAAATAGG
GGTTCCGCGCACATTTCCCCGAAAAGTGCCACCTAAATTGTAAGCGTTAATATTTTGTTAAAATTCGCGT
TAAATTTTTGTTAAATCAGCTCATTTTTTAACCAATAGGCCGAAATCGGCAAAATCCCTTATAAATCAAA
AGAATAGACCGAGATAGGGTTGAGTGGCCGCTACAGGGCGCTCCCATTCGCCATTCAGGCTGCGCAACTG
TTGGGAAGGGCGTTTCGGTGCGGGCCTCTTCGCTATTACGCCAGCTGGCGAAAGGGGGATGTGCTGCAAG
GCGATTAAGTTGGGTAACGCCAGGGTTTTCCCAGTCACGACGTTGTAAAACGACGGCCAGTGAGCGCGAC
GTAATACGACTCACTATAGGGCGAATTGGCGGAAGGCCGTCAAGGCCACGTGTCTTGTCCAGAGCTCGAT
ATCGAATTC
